>Addgene plasmid #116480 | pHAGE-PIK3CA-E542Q | addgene full sequence | sequence record 242622 | Addgene NGS Result
TGGAAGGGCTAATTCACTCCCAAAGAAGACAAGATATCCTTGATCTGTGGATCTACCACACACAAGGCTA
CTTCCCTGATTAGCAGAACTACACACCAGGGCCAGGGGTCAGATATCCACTGACCTTTGGATGGTGCTAC
AAGCTAGTACCAGTTGAGCCAGATAAGGTAGAAGAGGCCAATAAAGGAGAGAACACCAGCTTGTTACACC
CTGTGAGCCTGCATGGGATGGATGACCCGGAGAGAGAAGTGTTAGAGTGGAGGTTTGACAGCCGCCTAGC
ATTTCATCACGTGGCCCGAGAGCTGCATCCGGAGTACTTCAAGAACTGCTGATATCGAGCTTGCTACAAG
GGACTTTCCGCTGGGGACTTTCCAGGGAGGCGTGGCCTGGGCGGGACTGGGGAGTGGCGAGCCCTCAGAT
CCTGCATATAAGCAGCTGCTTTTTGCCTGTACTGGGTCTCTCTGGTTAGACCAGATCTGAGCCTGGGAGC
TCTCTGGCTAACTAGGGAACCCACTGCTTAAGCCTCAATAAAGCTTGCCTTGAGTGCTTCAAGTAGTGTG
TGCCCGTCTGTTGTGTGACTCTGGTAACTAGAGATCCCTCAGACCCTTTTAGTCAGTGTGGAAAATCTCT
AGCAGTGGCGCCCGAACAGGGACTTGAAAGCGAAAGGGAAACCAGAGGAGCTCTCTCGACGCAGGACTCG
GCTTGCTGAAGCGCGCACGGCAAGAGGCGAGGGGCGGCGACTGGTGAGTACGCCAAAAATTTTGACTAGC
GGAGGCTAGAAGGAGAGAGATGGGTGCGAGAGCGTCAGTATTAAGCGGGGGAGAATTAGATCGCGATGGG
AAAAAATTCGGTTAAGGCCAGGGGGAAAGAAAAAATATAAATTAAAACATATAGTATGGGCAAGCAGGGA
GCTAGAACGATTCGCAGTTAATCCTGGCCTGTTAGAAACATCAGAAGGCTGTAGACAAATACTGGGACAG
CTACAACCATCCCTTCAGACAGGATCAGAAGAACTTAGATCATTATATAATACAGTAGCAACCCTCTATT
GTGTGCATCAAAGGATAGAGATAAAAGACACCAAGGAAGCTTTAGACAAGATAGAGGAAGAGCAAAACAA
AAGTAAGACCACCGCACAGCAAGCGGCCGGCCGCTGATCTTCAGACCTGGAGGAGGAGATATGAGGGACA
ATTGGAGAAGTGAATTATATAAATATAAAGTAGTAAAAATTGAACCATTAGGAGTAGCACCCACCAAGGC
AAAGAGAAGAGTGGTGCAGAGAGAAAAAAGAGCAGTGGGAATAGGAGCTTTGTTCCTTGGGTTCTTGGGA
GCAGCAGGAAGCACTATGGGCGCAGCGTCAATGACGCTGACGGTACAGGCCAGACAATTATTGTCTGGTA
TAGTGCAGCAGCAGAACAATTTGCTGAGGGCTATTGAGGCGCAACAGCATCTGTTGCAACTCACAGTCTG
GGGCATCAAGCAGCTCCAGGCAAGAATCCTGGCTGTGGAAAGATACCTAAAGGATCAACAGCTCCTGGGG
ATTTGGGGTTGCTCTGGAAAACTCATTTGCACCACTGCTGTGCCTTGGAATGCTAGTTGGAGTAATAAAT
CTCTGGAACAGATTTGGAATCACACGACCTGGATGGAGTGGGACAGAGAAATTAACAATTACACAAGCTT
AATACACTCCTTAATTGAAGAATCGCAAAACCAGCAAGAAAAGAATGAACAAGAATTATTGGAATTAGAT
AAATGGGCAAGTTTGTGGAATTGGTTTAACATAACAAATTGGCTGTGGTATATAAAATTATTCATAATGA
TAGTAGGAGGCTTGGTAGGTTTAAGAATAGTTTTTGCTGTACTTTCTATAGTGAATAGAGTTAGGCAGGG
ATATTCACCATTATCGTTTCAGACCCACCTCCCAACCCCGAGGGGACCCGACAGGCCCGAAGGAATAGAA
GAAGAAGGTGGAGAGAGAGACAGAGACAGATCCATTCGATTAGTGAACGGATCTCGACGGTATCGCCGAA
TTCACAAATGGCAGTATTCATCCACAATTTTAAAAGAAAAGGGGGGATTGGGGGGTACAGTGCAGGGGAA
AGAATAGTAGACATAATAGCAACAGACATACAAACTAAAGAATTACAAAAACAAATTACAAAAATTCAAA
ATTTTCGGGTTTATTACAGGGACAGCAGAGATCCAGTTTGGACTAGTCGTGAGGCTCCGGTGCCCGTCAG
TGGGCAGAGCGCACATCGCCCACAGTCCCCGAGAAGTTGGGGGGAGGGGTCGGCAATTGAACCGGTGCCT
AGAGAAGGTGGCGCGGGGTAAACTGGGAAAGTGATGTCGTGTACTGGCTCCGCCTTTTTCCCGAGGGTGG
GGGAGAACCGTATATAAGTGCAGTAGTCGCCGTGAACGTTCTTTTTCGCAACGGGTTTGCCGCCAGAACA
CAGGTAAGTGCCGTGTGTGGTTCCCGCGGGCCTGGCCTCTTTACGGGTTATGGCCCTTGCGTGCCTTGAA
TTACTTCCACCTGGCTGCAGTACGTGATTCTTGATCCCGAGCTTCGGGTTGGAAGTGGGTGGGAGAGTTC
GAGGCCTTGCGCTTAAGGAGCCCCTTCGCCTCGTGCTTGAGTTGAGGCCTGGCCTGGGCGCTGGGGCCGC
CGCGTGCGAATCTGGTGGCACCTTCGCGCCTGTCTCGCTGCTTTCGATAAGTCTCTAGCCATTTAAAATT
TTTGATGACCTGCTGCGACGCTTTTTTTCTGGCAAGATAGTCTTGTAAATGCGGGCCAAGATCTGCACAC
TGGTATTTCGGTTTTTGGGGCCGCGGGCGGCGACGGGGCCCGTGCGTCCCAGCGCACATGTTCGGCGAGG
CGGGGCCTGCGAGCGCGGCCACCGAGAATCGGACGGGGGTAGTCTCAAGCTGGCCGGCCTGCTCTGGTGC
CTGGCCTCGCGCCGCCGTGTATCGCCCCGCCCTGGGCGGCAAGGCTGGCCCGGTCGGCACCAGTTGCGTG
AGCGGAAAGATGGCCGCTTCCCGGCCCTGCTGCAGGGAGCTCAAAATGGAGGACGCGGCGCTCGGGAGAG
CGGGCGGGTGAGTCACCCACACAAAGGAAAAGGGCCTTTCCGTCCTCAGCCGTCGCTTCATGTGACTCCA
CGGAGTACCGGGCGCCGTCCAGGCACCTCGATTAGTTCTCGAGCTTTTGGAGTACGTCGTCTTTAGGTTG
GGGGGAGGGGTTTTATGCGATGGAGTTTCCCCACACTGAGTGGGTGGAGACTGAAGTTAGGCCAGCTTGG
CACTTGATGTAATTCTCCTTGGAATTTGCCCTTTTTGAGTTTGGATCTTGGTTCATTCTCAAGCCTCAGA
CAGTGGTTCAAAGTTTTTTTCTTCCATTTCAGGTGTCGTGAAGCGGCCCTGCAGATATCAACAAGTTTGT
ACAAAAAAGCAGGCACCATGCCTCCAAGACCATCATCAGGTGAACTGTGGGGCATCCACTTGATGCCCCC
AAGAATCCTAGTAGAATGTTTACTACCAAATGGAATGATAGTGACTTTAGAATGCCTCCGTGAGGCTACA
TTAATAACCATAAAGCATGAACTATTTAAAGAAGCAAGAAAATACCCCCTCCATCAACTTCTTCAAGATG
AATCTTCTTACATTTTCGTAAGTGTTACTCAAGAAGCAGAAAGGGAAGAATTTTTTGATGAAACAAGACG
ACTTTGTGACCTTCGGCTTTTTCAACCCTTTTTAAAAGTAATTGAACCAGTAGGCAACCGTGAAGAAAAG
ATCCTCAATCGAGAAATTGGTTTTGCTATCGGCATGCCAGTGTGTGAATTTGATATGGTTAAAGATCCAG
AAGTACAGGACTTCCGAAGAAATATTCTGAACGTTTGTAAAGAAGCTGTGGATCTTAGGGACCTCAATTC
ACCTCATAGTAGAGCAATGTATGTCTATCCTCCAAATGTAGAATCTTCACCAGAATTGCCAAAGCACATA
TATAATAAATTAGATAAAGGGCAAATAATAGTGGTGATCTGGGTAATAGTTTCTCCAAATAATGACAAGC
AGAAGTATACTCTGAAAATCAACCATGACTGTGTACCAGAACAAGTAATTGCTGAAGCAATCAGGAAAAA
AACTCGAAGTATGTTGCTATCCTCTGAACAACTAAAACTCTGTGTTTTAGAATATCAGGGCAAGTATATT
TTAAAAGTGTGTGGATGTGATGAATACTTCCTAGAAAAATATCCTCTGAGTCAGTATAAGTATATAAGAA
GCTGTATAATGCTTGGGAGGATGCCCAATTTGATGTTGATGGCTAAAGAAAGCCTTTATTCTCAACTGCC
AATGGACTGTTTTACAATGCCATCTTATTCCAGACGCATTTCCACAGCTACACCATATATGAATGGAGAA
ACATCTACAAAATCCCTTTGGGTTATAAATAGTGCACTCAGAATAAAAATTCTTTGTGCAACCTACGTGA
ATGTAAATATTCGAGACATTGATAAGATCTATGTTCGAACAGGTATCTACCATGGAGGAGAACCCTTATG
TGACAATGTGAACACTCAAAGAGTACCTTGTTCCAATCCCAGGTGGAATGAATGGCTGAATTATGATATA
TACATTCCTGATCTTCCTCGTGCTGCTCGACTTTGCCTTTCCATTTGCTCTGTTAAAGGCCGAAAGGGTG
CTAAAGAGGAACACTGTCCATTGGCATGGGGAAATATAAACTTGTTTGATTACACAGACACTCTAGTATC
TGGAAAAATGGCTTTGAATCTTTGGCCAGTACCTCATGGATTAGAAGATTTGCTGAACCCTATTGGTGTT
ACTGGATCAAATCCAAATAAAGAAACTCCATGCTTAGAGTTGGAGTTTGACTGGTTCAGCAGTGTGGTAA
AGTTCCCAGATATGTCAGTGATTGAAGAGCATGCCAATTGGTCTGTATCCCGAGAAGCAGGATTTAGCTA
TTCCCACGCAGGACTGAGTAACAGACTAGCTAGAGACAATGAATTAAGGGAAAATGACAAAGAACAGCTC
AAAGCAATTTCTACACGAGATCCTCTCTCTCAAATCACTGAGCAGGAGAAAGATTTTCTATGGAGTCACA
GACACTATTGTGTAACTATCCCCGAAATTCTACCCAAATTGCTTCTGTCTGTTAAATGGAATTCTAGAGA
TGAAGTAGCCCAGATGTATTGCTTGGTAAAAGATTGGCCTCCAATCAAACCTGAACAGGCTATGGAACTT
CTGGACTGTAATTACCCAGATCCTATGGTTCGAGGTTTTGCTGTTCGGTGCTTGGAAAAATATTTAACAG
ATGACAAACTTTCTCAGTATTTAATTCAGCTAGTACAGGTCCTAAAATATGAACAATATTTGGATAACTT
GCTTGTGAGATTTTTACTGAAGAAAGCATTGACTAATCAAAGGATTGGGCACTTTTTCTTTTGGCATTTA
AAATCTGAGATGCACAATAAAACAGTTAGCCAGAGGTTTGGCCTGCTTTTGGAGTCCTATTGTCGTGCAT
GTGGGATGTATTTGAAGCACCTGAATAGGCAAGTCGAGGCAATGGAAAAGCTCATTAACTTAACTGACAT
TCTCAAACAGGAGAAGAAGGATGAAACACAAAAGGTACAGATGAAGTTTTTAGTTGAGCAAATGAGGCGA
CCAGATTTCATGGATGCTCTACAGGGCTTTCTGTCTCCTCTAAACCCTGCTCATCAACTAGGAAACCTCA
GGCTTGAAGAGTGTCGAATTATGTCCTCTGCAAAAAGGCCACTGTGGTTGAATTGGGAGAACCCAGACAT
CATGTCAGAGTTACTGTTTCAGAACAATGAGATCATCTTTAAAAATGGGGATGATTTACGGCAAGATATG
CTAACACTTCAAATTATTCGTATTATGGAAAATATCTGGCAAAATCAAGGTCTTGATCTTCGAATGTTAC
CTTATGGTTGTCTGTCAATCGGTGACTGTGTGGGACTTATTGAGGTGGTGCGAAATTCTCACACTATTAT
GCAAATTCAGTGCAAAGGCGGCTTGAAAGGTGCACTGCAGTTCAACAGCCACACACTACATCAGTGGCTC
AAAGACAAGAACAAAGGAGAAATATATGATGCAGCCATTGACCTGTTTACACGTTCATGTGCTGGATACT
GTGTAGCTACCTTCATTTTGGGAATTGGAGATCGTCACAATAGTAACATCATGGTGAAAGACGATGGACA
ACTGTTTCATATAGATTTTGGACACTTTTTGGATCACAAGAAGAAAAAATTTGGTTATAAACGAGAACGT
GTGCCATTTGTTTTGACACAGGATTTCTTAATAGTGATTAGTAAAGGAGCCCAAGAATGCACAAAGACAA
GAGAATTTGAGAGGTTTCAGGAGATGTGTTACAAGGCTTATCTAGCTATTCGACAGCATGCCAATCTCTT
CATAAATCTTTTCTCAATGATGCTTGGCTCTGGAATGCCAGAACTACAATCTTTTGATGACATTGCATAC
ATTCGAAAGACCCTAGCCTTAGATAAAACTGAGCAAGAGGCTTTGGAGTATTTCATGAAACAAATGAATG
ATGCACATCATGGTGGCTGGACAACAAAAATGGATTGGATCTTCCACACAATTAAACAGCATGCATTGAA
CTAGAACCCAGCTTTCTTGTACAAAGTGGTGATATCCAATTAACCCTCACTAAAGGGAAGATATTGAAAG
AATTTGATGTCCCTATAGTGAGTCGTATTACCACCCAACTTTTCTATACAAAGTGGTTGATATCCAGCAC
AGTGGCGGCCGCTCGAGTCTAGAGGGCCCGCGGTTCGAAGGTAAGCCTATCCCTAACCCTCTCCTCGGTC
TCGATTCTACGCGTACCGGTTAGTAATGAGATCCCTCCCCCCCCCCTAACGTTACTGGCCGAAGCCGCTT
GGAATAAGGCCGGTGTGCGTTTGTCTATATGTTATTTTCCACCATATTGCCGTCTTTTGGCAATGTGAGG
GCCCGGAAACCTGGCCCTGTCTTCTTGACGAGCATTCCTAGGGGTCTTTCCCCTCTCGCCAAAGGAATGC
AAGGTCTGTTGAATGTCGTGAAGGAAGCAGTTCCTCTGGAAGCTTCTTGAAGACAAACAACGTCTGTAGC
GACCCTTTGCAGGCAGCGGAACCCCCCACCTGGCGACAGGTGCCTCTGCGGCCAAAAGCCACGTGTATAA
GATACACCTGCAAAGGCGGCACAACCCCAGTGCCACGTTGTGAGTTGGATAGTTGTGGAAAGAGTCAAAT
GGCTCTCCTCAAGCGTATTCAACAAGGGGCTGAAGGATGCCCAGAAGGTACCCCATTGTATGGGATCTGA
TCTGGGGCCTCGGTGCACATGCTTTACATGTGTTTAGTCGAGGTTAAAAAAACGTCTAGGCCCCCCGAAC
CACGGGGACGTGGTTTTCCTTTGAAAAACACGATGATAATATGGCCACACATATGACCGAGTACAAGCCC
ACGGTGCGCCTCGCCACCCGCGACGACGTCCCCAGGGCCGTACGCACCCTCGCCGCCGCGTTCGCCGACT
ACCCCGCCACGCGCCACACCGTCGATCCGGACCGCCACATCGAGCGGGTCACCGAGCTGCAAGAACTCTT
CCTCACGCGCGTCGGGCTCGACATCGGCAAGGTGTGGGTCGCGGACGACGGCGCCGCGGTGGCGGTCTGG
ACCACGCCGGAGAGCGTCGAAGCGGGGGCGGTGTTCGCCGAGATCGGCCCGCGCATGGCCGAGTTGAGCG
GTTCCCGGCTGGCCGCGCAGCAACAGATGGAAGGCCTCCTGGCGCCGCACCGGCCCAAGGAGCCCGCGTG
GTTCCTGGCCACCGTCGGCGTCTCGCCCGACCACCAGGGCAAGGGTCTGGGCAGCGCCGTCGTGCTCCCC
GGAGTGGAGGCGGCCGAGCGCGCCGGGGTGCCCGCCTTCCTGGAGACCTCCGCGCCCCGCAACCTCCCCT
TCTACGAGCGGCTCGGCTTCACCGTCACCGCCGACGTCGAGGTGCCCGAAGGACCGCGCACCTGGTGCAT
GACCCGCAAGCCCGGTGCCTAAATCGATAGATCCTAATCAACCTCTGGATTACAAAATTTGTGAAAGATT
GACTGGTATTCTTAACTATGTTGCTCCTTTTACGCTATGTGGATACGCTGCTTTAATGCCTTTGTATCAT
GCTATTGCTTCCCGTATGGCTTTCATTTTCTCCTCCTTGTATAAATCCTGGTTGCTGTCTCTTTATGAGG
AGTTGTGGCCCGTTGTCAGGCAACGTGGCGTGGTGTGCACTGTGTTTGCTGACGCAACCCCCACTGGTTG
GGGCATTGCCACCACCTGTCAGCTCCTTTCCGGGACTTTCGCTTTCCCCCTCCCTATTGCCACGGCGGAA
CTCATCGCCGCCTGCCTTGCCCGCTGCTGGACAGGGGCTCGGCTGTTGGGCACTGACAATTCCGTGGTGT
TGTCGGGGAAATCATCGTCCTTTCCTTGGCTGCTCGCCTGTGTTGCCACCTGGATTCTGCGCGGGACGTC
CTTCTGCTACGTCCCTTCGGCCCTCAATCCAGCGGACCTTCCTTCCCGCGGCCTGCTGCCGGCTCTGCGG
CCTCTTCCGCGTCTTCGCCTTCGCCCTCAGACGAGTCGGATCTCCCTTTGGGCCGCCTCCCCGCCTGAGA
TCCTTTAAGACCAATGACTTACAAGGCAGCTGTAGATCTTAGCCACTTTTTAAAAGAAAAGGGGGGACTG
GAAGGGCTAATTCACTCCCAACGAAGACAAGATCTGCTTTTTGCTTGTACTGGGTCTCTCTGGTTAGACC
AGATCTGAGCCTGGGAGCTCTCTGGCTAACTAGGGAACCCACTGCTTAAGCCTCAATAAAGCTTGCCTTG
AGTGCTTCAAGTAGTGTGTGCCCGTCTGTTGTGTGACTCTGGTAACTAGAGATCCCTCAGACCCTTTTAG
TCAGTGTGGAAAATCTCTAGCAGTAGTAGTTCATGTCATCTTATTATTCAGTATTTATAACTTGCAAAGA
AATGAATATCAGAGAGTGAGAGGCCCGGGTTAATTAAGGAAAGGGCTAGATCATTCTTGAAGACGAAAGG
GCCTCGTGATACGCCTATTTTTATAGGTTAATGTCATGATAATAATGGTTTCTTAGACGTCAGGTGGCAC
TTTTCGGGGAAATGTGCGCGGAACCCCTATTTGTTTATTTTTCTAAATACATTCAAATATGTATCCGCTC
ATGAGACAATAACCCTGATAAATGCTTCAATAATATTGAAAAAGGAAGAGTATGAGTATTCAACATTTCC
GTGTCGCCCTTATTCCCTTTTTTGCGGCATTTTGCCTTCCTGTTTTTGCTCACCCAGAAACGCTGGTGAA
AGTAAAAGATGCTGAAGATCAGTTGGGTGCACGAGTGGGTTACATCGAACTGGATCTCAACAGCGGTAAG
ATCCTTGAGAGTTTTCGCCCCGAAGAACGTTTTCCAATGATGAGCACTTTTAAAGTTCTGCTATGTGGCG
CGGTATTATCCCGTGTTGACGCCGGGCAAGAGCAACTCGGTCGCCGCATACACTATTCTCAGAATGACTT
GGTTGAGTACTCACCAGTCACAGAAAAGCATCTTACGGATGGCATGACAGTAAGAGAATTATGCAGTGCT
GCCATAACCATGAGTGATAACACTGCGGCCAACTTACTTCTGACAACGATCGGAGGACCGAAGGAGCTAA
CCGCTTTTTTGCACAACATGGGGGATCATGTAACTCGCCTTGATCGTTGGGAACCGGAGCTGAATGAAGC
CATACCAAACGACGAGCGTGACACCACGATGCCTGTAGCAATGGCAACAACGTTGCGCAAACTATTAACT
GGCGAACTACTTACTCTAGCTTCCCGGCAACAATTAATAGACTGGATGGAGGCGGATAAAGTTGCAGGAC
CACTTCTGCGCTCGGCCCTTCCGGCTGGCTGGTTTATTGCTGATAAATCTGGAGCCGGTGAGCGTGGGTC
TCGCGGTATCATTGCAGCACTGGGGCCAGATGGTAAGCCCTCCCGTATCGTAGTTATCTACACGACGGGG
AGTCAGGCAACTATGGATGAACGAAATAGACAGATCGCTGAGATAGGTGCCTCACTGATTAAGCATTGGT
AACTGTCAGACCAAGTTTACTCATATATACTTTAGATTGATTTAAAACTTCATTTTTAATTTAAAAGGAT
CTAGGTGAAGATCCTTTTTGATAATCTCATGACCAAAATCCCTTAACGTGAGTTTTCGTTCCACTGAGCG
TCAGACCCCGTAGAAAAGATCAAAGGATCTTCTTGAGATCCTTTTTTTCTGCGCGTAATCTGCTGCTTGC
AAACAAAAAAACCACCGCTACCAGCGGTGGTTTGTTTGCCGGATCAAGAGCTACCAACTCTTTTTCCGAA
GGTAACTGGCTTCAGCAGAGCGCAGATACCAAATACTGTTCTTCTAGTGTAGCCGTAGTTAGGCCACCAC
TTCAAGAACTCTGTAGCACCGCCTACATACCTCGCTCTGCTAATCCTGTTACCAGTGGCTGCTGCCAGTG
GCGATAAGTCGTGTCTTACCGGGTTGGACTCAAGACGATAGTTACCGGATAAGGCGCAGCGGTCGGGCTG
AACGGGGGGTTCGTGCACACAGCCCAGCTTGGAGCGAACGACCTACACCGAACTGAGATACCTACAGCGT
GAGCTATGAGAAAGCGCCACGCTTCCCGAAGGGAGAAAGGCGGACAGGTATCCGGTAAGCGGCAGGGTCG
GAACAGGAGAGCGCACGAGGGAGCTTCCAGGGGGAAACGCCTGGTATCTTTATAGTCCTGTCGGGTTTCG
CCACCTCTGACTTGAGCGTCGATTTTTGTGATGCTCGTCAGGGGGGCGGAGCCTATGGAAAAACGCCAGC
AACGCGGCCTTTTTACGGTTCCTGGCCTTTTGCTGGCCTTTTGCTCACATGTTCTTTCCTGCGTTATCCC
CTGATTCTGTGGATAACCGTATTACCGCCTTTGAGTGAGCTGATACCGCTCGCCGCAGCCGAACGACCGA
GCGCAGCGAGTCAGTGAGCGAGGAAGCGGAAGAGCGCCCAATACGCAAACCGCCTCTCCCCGCGCGTTGG
CCGATTCATTAATGCAGCAAGCTCATGGCTGACTAATTTTTTTTATTTATGCAGAGGCCGAGGCCGCCTC
GGCCTCTGAGCTATTCCAGAAGTAGTGAGGAGGCTTTTTTGGAGGCCTAGGCTTTTGCAAAAAGCTCCCC
GTGGCACGACAGGTTTCCCGACTGGAAAGCGGGCAGTGAGCGCAACGCAATTAATGTGAGTTAGCTCACT
CATTAGGCACCCCAGGCTTTACACTTTATGCTTCCGGCTCGTATGTTGTGTGGAATTGTGAGCGGATAAC
AATTTCACACAGGAAACAGCTATGACATGATTACGAATTTCACAAATAAAGCATTTTTTTCACTGCATTC
TAGTTGTGGTTTGTCCAAACTCATCAATGTATCTTATCATGTCTGGATCAACTGGATAACTCAAGCTAAC
CAAAATCATCCCAAACTTCCCACCCCATACCCTATTACCACTGCCAATTACCTGTGGTTTCATTTACTCT
AAACCTGTGATTCCTCTGAATTATTTTCATTTTAAAGAAATTGTATTTGTTAAATATGTACTACAAACTT
AGTAGT
Features (pLannotate 1.2.2; 30 found; start..end, strand, type, name):
    377..634     +  LTR            5' LTR (truncated): truncated 5' long terminal repeat (LTR) from HIV-1
    681..806     +  misc_feature   HIV-1 Ψ: packaging signal of human immunodeficiency virus type 1
    790..1128    +  CDS            HIV-1 gag (fragment): gag protein from human immunodeficiency virus 1; gag
   1303..1536    +  misc_feature   RRE: The Rev response element (RRE) of HIV-1 allows for Rev-dependent mRNA export from the nucleus to the cytoplasm.
   1913..2013    +  CDS            Rev (fragment): human immunodeficiency virus 1 (HIV-1) Rev protein; rev; enhances nuclear export of unspliced and incompletely spliced viral mRNAs
   2058..2175    +  misc_feature   cPPT/CTS: central polypurine tract and central termination sequence of HIV-1
   2223..3401    +  promoter       EF-1α promoter: strong constitutive promoter for human elongation factor EF-1α
   3422..3442    +  protein_bind   attB1: mutant version of attB; core recombination site for the Gateway® BP reaction BP Clonase™
   3448..6651    +  CDS            PIK3CA: PK3CA_HUMAN - Experimental evidence at protein level: Swiss-Prot protein existence level 1. Phosphoinositide-3-kinase (PI3K) phosphorylates phosphatidylinositol (PI) and its phosphorylated derivatives at position 3 of the inositol ring to produce 3-phosphoinositides (PubMed:15135396, PubMed:23936502, PubMed:28676499). Uses ATP and PtdIns(4,5)P2 (phosphatidylinositol 4,5-bisphosphate) to generate phosphatidylinositol 3,4,5-trisphosphate (PIP3) (PubMed:15135396, PubMed:28676499). PIP3 plays a key role by recruiting PH domain- containing proteins to the membrane, including AKT1 and PDPK1, activat
   6656..6680    -  protein_bind   attB2: mutant version of attB; recombination site for the Gateway® BP reaction BP Clonase™
   6688..6706    +  promoter       T3 promoter: promoter for bacteriophage T3 RNA polymerase
   6732..6750    -  promoter       T7 promoter: promoter for bacteriophage T7 RNA polymerase
   6756..6774    -  protein_bind   attB4 (fragment): mutant version of attB; core recombination site for the Gateway® BP reaction BP Clonase™
   6830..6871    +  CDS            V5 tag: epitope tag from simian virus 5
   6997..7459    +  misc_feature   IRES: internal ribosome entry site (IRES) of the encephalomyocarditis virus (EMCV)
   7473..8070    +  CDS            PuroR (fragment): puromycin N-acetyltransferase; pac from Streptomyces; confers resistance to puromycin
   8086..8674    +  misc_feature   WPRE: woodchuck hepatitis virus posttranscriptional regulatory element
   8682..8747    +  CDS            nef (fragment): NEF_HV1Z2 - Experimental evidence at protein level: Swiss-Prot protein existence level 1. Extracellular Nef protein targets CD4(+) T-lymphocytes for apoptosis by interacting with CXCR4 surface receptors. From Human immunodeficiency virus type 1 group M subtype D (isolate Z2/CDC-Z34) (HIV-1).
   8749..8982    +  LTR            3' LTR (ΔU3): self-inactivating 3' long terminal repeat (LTR) from HIV-1
   9187..9291    +  promoter       AmpR promoter: bla
   9292..10152   +  CDS            AmpR: β-lactamase; bla; confers resistance to ampicillin, carbenicillin, and related antibiotics
  10323..10911   +  rep_origin     ori: high-copy-number ColE1/pMB1/pBR322/pUC origin of replication
  11094..11148   +  CDS            lacI (fragment): lac repressor; lacI; The lac repressor binds to the lac operator to inhibit transcription in E. coli. This inhibition can be relieved by adding lactose or isopropyl-β-D-thiogalactopyranoside (IPTG).
  11154..11247   +  rep_origin     SV40 ori (fragment): SV40 origin of replication
  11272..11309   +  CDS            lacI (fragment): lac repressor; lacI; The lac repressor binds to the lac operator to inhibit transcription in E. coli. This inhibition can be relieved by adding lactose or isopropyl-β-D-thiogalactopyranoside (IPTG).
  11322..11343   +  protein_bind   CAP binding site: CAP binding activates transcription in the presence of cAMP. E. coli catabolite activator protein
  11358..11388   +  promoter       lac promoter: promoter for the E. coli lac operon
  11392..11414   +  protein_bind   lac operator (fragment): The lac repressor binds to the lac operator to inhibit transcription in E. coli. This inhibition can be relieved by adding lactose or isopropyl-β-D-thiogalactopyranoside (IPTG). lac repressor encoded by lacI
  11446..11529   +  polyA_signal   SV40 poly(A) signal (fragment): SV40 polyadenylation signal
  11696..329     +  CDS            nef (fragment) (across the origin): NEF_HV1BR - Experimental evidence at protein level: Swiss-Prot protein existence level 1. Extracellular Nef protein targets CD4(+) T-lymphocytes for apoptosis by interacting with CXCR4 surface receptors (PubMed:14990729). From Human immunodeficiency virus type 1 group M subtype B (isolate BRU/LAI) (HIV-1).
