[The description below was written by a language model from this plasmid's Addgene catalogue record and pLannotate feature annotations shown in this document.]
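Description:
pHAGE-PIK3CA-E542Q is an HIV-1-derived lentiviral expression plasmid built on the pHAGE backbone for delivering a mutant form of human PIK3CA, the p110-alpha catalytic subunit of phosphoinositide 3-kinase, into mammalian cells. In bacteria it is maintained through a high-copy ColE1/pUC-type origin and selected with ampicillin via the bla gene. The viral portion contains a truncated 5' LTR, the Ψ packaging signal with an adjoining gag fragment, the Rev response element for Rev-dependent nuclear export of the genomic RNA, the cPPT/CTS element, and a ΔU3 self-inactivating 3' LTR. The transfer genome can therefore be packaged when helper functions are supplied in trans, but the integrated provirus lacks LTR promoter activity.

Between the LTRs, the strong constitutive EF-1α promoter drives the PIK3CA open reading frame carrying the E542Q substitution. The insert was introduced by Gateway recombination and is flanked by attB1 and attB2 sites. Downstream lie short T3 and T7 promoter sequences, an attB4 remnant and a V5 epitope annotation. The V5 sequence is separated from the coding region by these elements, and the record does not indicate whether it is fused to the protein. An EMCV IRES then allows translation of puromycin N-acetyltransferase from the same transcript, linking puromycin selection of transduced cells to transgene expression, and a WPRE enhances transcript expression. Small lac, SV40 and nef fragments in the backbone appear to be vector remnants. The construct is intended for stable lentiviral expression of this PIK3CA variant and comes from a collection assembled for systematic functional annotation of somatic cancer mutations.
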