Addgene plasmid #116480: pHAGE-PIK3CA-E542Q
Purpose: Lentiviral expression of PIK3CA E542Q
Depositing lab: Gordon Mills & Kenneth Scott. Depositing organization: Baylor College of Medicine. Publication: Systematic Functional Annotation of Somatic Mutations in Cancer. Ng PK, Li J, Jeong KJ, Shao S, Chen H, Tsang YH, Sengupta S, Wang Z, Bhavana VH, Tran R, Soewito S, Minussi DC, Moreno D, Kong K, Dogruluk T, Lu H, Gao J, Tokheim C, Zhou DC, Johnson AM, Zeng J, Ip CKM, Ju Z, Wester M, Yu S, Li Y, Vellano CP, Schultz N, Karchin R, Ding L, Lu Y, Cheung LWT, Chen K, Shaw KR, Meric-Bernstam F, Scott KL, Yi S, Sahni N, Liang H, Mills GB. Cancer Cell. 2018 Mar 12;33(3):450-462.e10. doi: 10.1016/j.ccell.2018.01.021. PubMed 29533785.
Backbone
  Vector backbone: pHAGE
  Vector type: Lentiviral
Growth in bacteria
  Bacterial resistance: Ampicillin, 100 μg/mL
  Growth temperature: 37°C
  Growth strain: Stbl3
  Copy number: High Copy
Gene/Insert
  Gene/Insert name: PIK3CA
  Species: H. sapiens (human)
  Mutation: E542Q
  Entrez Gene: PIK3CA (a.k.a. CCM4, CLAPO, CLOVE, CWS5, HMH, MCAP, MCM, MCMTC, PI3K, PI3K-alpha, p110-alpha)
  Cloning method: Gateway Cloning
Terms and licenses: Academic/Nonprofit Terms; Industry Terms: Not Available to Industry
How to cite: pHAGE-PIK3CA-E542Q was a gift from Gordon Mills & Kenneth Scott (Addgene plasmid # 116480 ; http://n2t.net/addgene:116480 ; RRID:Addgene_116480)
