>Addgene plasmid #116480 | pHAGE-PIK3CA-E542Q | depositor partial sequence | sequence record 219354 | insert
ATGCCTCCACGACCATCATCAGGTGAACTGTGGGGCATCCACTTGATGCCCCCAAGAATCCTAGTAGAAT
GTTTACTACCAAATGGAATGATAGTGACTTTAGAATGCCTCCGTGAGGCTACATTAATAACCATAAAGCA
TGAACTATTTAAAGAAGCAAGAAAATACCCCCTCCATCAACTTCTTCAAGATGAATCTTCTTACATTTTC
GTAAGTGTTACTCAAGAAGCAGAAAGGGAAGAATTTTTTGATGAAACAAGACGACTTTGTGACCTTCGGC
TTTTTCAACCCTTTTTAAAAGTAATTGAACCAGTAGGCAACCGTGAAGAAAAGATCCTCAATCGAGAAAT
TGGTTTTGCTATCGGCATGCCAGTGTGTGAATTTGATATGGTTAAAGATCCAGAAGTACAGGACTTCCGA
AGAAATATTCTGAACGTTTGTAAAGAAGCTGTGGATCTTAGGGACCTCAATTCACCTCATAGTAGAGCAA
TGTATGTCTATCCTCCAAATGTAGAATCTTCACCAGAATTGCCAAAGCACATATATAATAAATTAGATAA
AGGGCAAATAATAGTGGTGATCTGGGTAATAGTTTCTCCAAATAATGACAAGCAGAAGTATACTCTGAAA
ATCAACCATGACTGTGTACCAGAACAAGTAATTGCTGAAGCAATCAGGAAAAAAACTCGAAGTATGTTGC
TATCCTCTGAACAACTAAAACTCTGTGTTTTAGAATATCAGGGCAAGTATATTTTAAAAGTGTGTGGATG
TGATGAATACTTCCTAGAAAAATATCCTCTGAGTCAGTATAAGTATATAAGAAGCTGTATAATGCTTGGG
AGGATGCCCAATTTGATGTTGATGGCTAAAGAAAGCCTTTATTCTCAACTGCCAATGGACTGTTTTACAA
TGCCATCTTATTCCAGACGCATTTCCACAGCTACACCATATATGAATGGAGAAACATCTACAAAATCCCT
TTGGGTTATAAATAGTGCACTCAGAATAAAAATTCTTTGTGCAACCTACGTGAATGTAAATATTCGAGAC
ATTGATAAGATCTATGTTCGAACAGGTATCTACCATGGAGGAGAACCCTTATGTGACAATGTGAACACTC
AAAGAGTACCTTGTTCCAATCCCAGGTGGAATGAATGGCTGAATTATGATATATACATTCCTGATCTTCC
TCGTGCTGCTCGACTTTGCCTTTCCATTTGCTCTGTTAAAGGCCGAAAGGGTGCTAAAGAGGAACACTGT
CCATTGGCATGGGGAAATATAAACTTGTTTGATTACACAGACACTCTAGTATCTGGAAAAATGGCTTTGA
ATCTTTGGCCAGTACCTCATGGATTAGAAGATTTGCTGAACCCTATTGGTGTTACTGGATCAAATCCAAA
TAAAGAAACTCCATGCTTAGAGTTGGAGTTTGACTGGTTCAGCAGTGTGGTAAAGTTCCCAGATATGTCA
GTGATTGAAGAGCATGCCAATTGGTCTGTATCCCGAGAAGCAGGATTTAGCTATTCCCACGCAGGACTGA
GTAACAGACTAGCTAGAGACAATGAATTAAGGGAAAATGACAAAGAACAGCTCAAAGCAATTTCTACACG
AGATCCTCTCTCTCAAATCACTGAGCAGGAGAAAGATTTTCTATGGAGTCACAGACACTATTGTGTAACT
ATCCCCGAAATTCTACCCAAATTGCTTCTGTCTGTTAAATGGAATTCTAGAGATGAAGTAGCCCAGATGT
ATTGCTTGGTAAAAGATTGGCCTCCAATCAAACCTGAACAGGCTATGGAACTTCTGGACTGTAATTACCC
AGATCCTATGGTTCGAGGTTTTGCTGTTCGGTGCTTGGAAAAATATTTAACAGATGACAAACTTTCTCAG
TATTTAATTCAGCTAGTACAGGTCCTAAAATATGAACAATATTTGGATAACTTGCTTGTGAGATTTTTAC
TGAAGAAAGCATTGACTAATCAAAGGATTGGGCACTTTTTCTTTTGGCATTTAAAATCTGAGATGCACAA
TAAAACAGTTAGCCAGAGGTTTGGCCTGCTTTTGGAGTCCTATTGTCGTGCATGTGGGATGTATTTGAAG
CACCTGAATAGGCAAGTCGAGGCAATGGAAAAGCTCATTAACTTAACTGACATTCTCAAACAGGAGAAGA
AGGATGAAACACAAAAGGTACAGATGAAGTTTTTAGTTGAGCAAATGAGGCGACCAGATTTCATGGATGC
TCTACAGGGCTTTCTGTCTCCTCTAAACCCTGCTCATCAACTAGGAAACCTCAGGCTTGAAGAGTGTCGA
ATTATGTCCTCTGCAAAAAGGCCACTGTGGTTGAATTGGGAGAACCCAGACATCATGTCAGAGTTACTGT
TTCAGAACAATGAGATCATCTTTAAAAATGGGGATGATTTACGGCAAGATATGCTAACACTTCAAATTAT
TCGTATTATGGAAAATATCTGGCAAAATCAAGGTCTTGATCTTCGAATGTTACCTTATGGTTGTCTGTCA
ATCGGTGACTGTGTGGGACTTATTGAGGTGGTGCGAAATTCTCACACTATTATGCAAATTCAGTGCAAAG
GCGGCTTGAAAGGTGCACTGCAGTTCAACAGCCACACACTACATCAGTGGCTCAAAGACAAGAACAAAGG
AGAAATATATGATGCAGCCATTGACCTGTTTACACGTTCATGTGCTGGATACTGTGTAGCTACCTTCATT
TTGGGAATTGGAGATCGTCACAATAGTAACATCATGGTGAAAGACGATGGACAACTGTTTCATATAGATT
TTGGACACTTTTTGGATCACAAGAAGAAAAAATTTGGTTATAAACGAGAACGTGTGCCATTTGTTTTGAC
ACAGGATTTCTTAATAGTGATTAGTAAAGGAGCCCAAGAATGCACAAAGACAAGAGAATTTGAGAGGTTT
CAGGAGATGTGTTACAAGGCTTATCTAGCTATTCGACAGCATGCCAATCTCTTCATAAATCTTTTCTCAA
TGATGCTTGGCTCTGGAATGCCAGAACTACAATCTTTTGATGACATTGCATACATTCGAAAGACCCTAGC
CTTAGATAAAACTGAGCAAGAGGCTTTGGAGTATTTCATGAAACAAATGAATGATGCACATCATGGTGGC
TGGACAACAAAAATGGATTGGATCTTCCACACAATTAAACAGCATGCATTGAACTGA
